Addgene plasmid #212563: pTwist-SARS-CoV-2 Spike-deltaC18 V483K (AAG)
Purpose: Encodes SARS-CoV-2 spike V483K for pseudovirus production
Depositing lab: Alejandro Balazs. Depositing organization: Massachusetts General Hospital. Publication: Ongoing evolution of SARS-CoV-2 drives escape from mRNA vaccine-induced humoral immunity. Roederer AL, Cao Y, Denis KS, Sheehan ML, Li CJ, Lam EC, Gregory DJ, Poznansky MC, Iafrate AJ, Canaday DH, Gravenstein S, Garcia-Beltran WF, Balazs AB. medRxiv [Preprint]. 2024 Mar 7:2024.03.05.24303815. doi: 10.1101/2024.03.05.24303815. PubMed 38496628.
Backbone
  Vector backbone: pTwist-CMV-BetaGlobin-WPRE-Neo
  Backbone manufacturer: Twist
  Vector type: Mammalian Expression
Growth in bacteria
  Bacterial resistance: Ampicillin, 100 μg/mL
  Growth temperature: 37°C
  Growth strain: DH5alpha
  Copy number: High Copy
Gene/Insert
  Gene/Insert name: SARS-CoV-2 Spike V483K
  Species: Severe acute respiratory syndrome coronavirus 2
  Mutation: V483K
  Entrez Gene: S (a.k.a. GU280_gp02, spike glycoprotein)
  Promoter: CAG
  Cloning method: Ligation Independent Cloning
Terms and licenses: Academic/Nonprofit Terms; Industry Terms: Not Available to Industry
Depositor comments: Please visit https://www.medrxiv.org/content/10.1101/2024.03.05.24303815v1 for medRxiv preprint.
How to cite: pTwist-SARS-CoV-2 Spike-deltaC18 V483K (AAG) was a gift from Alejandro Balazs (Addgene plasmid # 212563 ; http://n2t.net/addgene:212563 ; RRID:Addgene_212563)
