[The description below was written by a language model from this plasmid's Addgene catalogue record and pLannotate feature annotations shown in this document.]
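Description:
pTwist-SARS-CoV-2 Spike-deltaC18 V483K (AAG) is a mammalian expression plasmid built on the Twist pTwist-CMV-BetaGlobin-WPRE-Neo backbone. It encodes the SARS-CoV-2 spike glycoprotein carrying the V483K substitution; the "(AAG)" in the name presumably denotes the lysine codon used. The name also indicates a deltaC18 form, meaning a truncation of the last 18 residues of the cytoplasmic tail. This modification is commonly used to improve spike incorporation into pseudotyped particles, although the catalogue fields list only V483K as the mutation. In bacteria the plasmid is maintained at high copy through a ColE1/pUC-type origin and selected with ampicillin via the AmpR β-lactamase gene.

The annotated 10,462 nt sequence places the spike coding region downstream of a CMV enhancer, CMV promoter elements and a truncated human β-globin intron, which promotes splicing and efficient expression. The catalogue lists the promoter as CAG, whereas the backbone name and feature table point to a CMV enhancer/promoter with a β-globin intron, so the two descriptions do not fully agree. A WPRE follows the spike ORF to enhance transcript stability and export, and an SV40 polyadenylation signal lies just downstream, though it is annotated on the opposite strand. A separate cassette of SV40 early promoter, neo and bGH poly(A) signal allows G418 selection in mammalian cells. β-globin insulator fragments and T7 and rrnG terminators flank the units to limit transcriptional read-through.

The stated purpose is spike expression for pseudovirus production. This fits its origin in work on SARS-CoV-2 escape from mRNA vaccine-induced humoral immunity, where single-mutant spikes can be compared in neutralization assays.
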