Features (pLannotate 1.2.2; 21 found; start..end, strand, type, name):
      2..3766    +  CDS            S: SPIKE_SARS2 - Experimental evidence at protein level: Swiss-Prot protein existence level 1. [Spike glycoprotein]: May down-regulate host tetherin (BST2) by lysosomal degradation, thereby counteracting its antiviral activity. From Severe acute respiratory syndrome coronavirus 2 (2019-nCoV) (SARS-CoV-2).
   3840..4428    +  misc_feature   WPRE: woodchuck hepatitis virus posttranscriptional regulatory element
   4481..4602    -  polyA_signal   SV40 poly(A) signal: SV40 polyadenylation signal
   4625..4694    -  CDS            large T antigen (fragment): large T antigen from SV40 (simian virus 40)
   4717..4763    +  terminator     T7 terminator: transcription terminator for bacteriophage T7 RNA polymerase
   4793..4929    +  terminator     rrnG terminator: transcription terminator from the E. coli ribosomal RNA rrnG operon (Albrechtsen et al., 1991)
   4974..5045    +  misc_feature   3' β-globin insulator: insulator downstream of the human β-globin locus (Farrell et al., 2002)
   5090..5286    +  promoter       SV40 promoter: SV40 early promoter
   5300..6091    +  CDS            neo: KKA2_KLEPN - Also known as kan, nptII. Experimental evidence at protein level: Swiss-Prot protein existence level 1. Resistance to kanamycin, neomycin, paromomycin, ribostamycin, butirosin and gentamicin B. From Klebsiella pneumoniae.
   6105..6329    +  polyA_signal   bGH poly(A) signal: bovine growth hormone polyadenylation signal
   6525..7113    -  rep_origin     ori: high-copy-number ColE1/pMB1/pBR322/pUC origin of replication
   7285..7349    -  CDS            bla(M) (fragment): β-lactamase lacking the signal sequence; bla(M); allows cytosolic expression of β-lactamase
   7859..8719    +  CDS            AmpR: β-lactamase; bla; confers resistance to ampicillin, carbenicillin, and related antibiotics
   8732..8868    +  terminator     rrnG terminator: transcription terminator from the E. coli ribosomal RNA rrnG operon (Albrechtsen et al., 1991)
   9020..9091    +  misc_feature   5' β-globin insulator: insulator upstream of the human β-globin locus (Farrell et al., 2002)
   9096..9142    -  terminator     T7 terminator: transcription terminator for bacteriophage T7 RNA polymerase
   9160..9208    -  polyA_signal   poly(A) signal: synthetic polyadenylation signal
   9289..9592    +  enhancer       CMV enhancer: human cytomegalovirus immediate early enhancer
   9665..9682    -  promoter       CMV promoter (fragment): human cytomegalovirus (CMV) immediate early promoter
   9745..9796    +  promoter       CMVd2 promoter: truncated human cytomegalovirus (CMV) immediate early promoter that yields moderately reduced expression relative to the full-length promoter
   9930..10405   +  intron         β-globin intron: internally truncated intron from human β-globin
>Addgene plasmid #212563 | pTwist-SARS-CoV-2 Spike-deltaC18 V483K (AAG) | addgene full sequence | sequence record 431577 | Addgene NGS Result
CATGTTTGTGTTCCTCGTTCTCCTGCCCCTCGTTTCTTCCCAATGCGTGAACCTCACAACTAGAACGCAG
CTCCCACCCGCTTACACGAACTCTTTTACTCGTGGAGTATACTATCCCGATAAAGTCTTTAGGTCCAGTG
TCCTTCATTCTACTCAAGACCTTTTCCTGCCATTCTTCTCAAATGTCACCTGGTTCCATGCTATCCACGT
TTCTGGCACCAACGGAACTAAACGATTTGATAATCCCGTCTTGCCATTTAACGATGGCGTATACTTTGCC
TCAACGGAGAAGTCCAACATTATCCGGGGATGGATATTTGGCACCACCCTGGACTCCAAGACACAGTCTC
TCCTCATTGTGAACAACGCCACCAATGTCGTCATCAAAGTCTGTGAATTTCAATTTTGTAACGATCCCTT
TCTCGGGGTTTATTATCATAAGAATAACAAGTCTTGGATGGAGTCAGAGTTCCGCGTTTACAGTTCCGCT
AACAACTGTACTTTTGAGTACGTTTCCCAACCATTTCTCATGGATCTTGAAGGGAAGCAAGGCAACTTCA
AGAATCTCCGCGAATTTGTGTTTAAGAATATAGACGGCTACTTCAAAATTTATAGCAAGCATACCCCGAT
AAATCTGGTTCGGGATCTCCCTCAAGGCTTCTCCGCGTTGGAACCCCTCGTGGACTTGCCGATTGGCATC
AACATCACCCGGTTCCAAACCCTTCTTGCCCTTCATCGAAGCTACCTCACGCCTGGCGACAGTAGTAGTG
GTTGGACAGCGGGCGCAGCAGCCTACTATGTGGGATATTTGCAACCACGCACCTTTCTTCTCAAATATAA
CGAAAACGGAACAATTACCGATGCCGTAGACTGTGCCCTCGATCCCCTGTCCGAAACTAAATGCACACTC
AAGTCCTTCACAGTTGAGAAAGGCATATACCAAACCAGTAACTTCCGCGTCCAACCCACCGAATCCATTG
TTCGATTCCCTAACATCACCAATTTGTGTCCTTTCGGTGAAGTATTTAATGCCACTCGATTTGCATCAGT
TTATGCCTGGAATCGCAAGCGAATATCAAATTGTGTTGCAGATTATAGTGTCCTGTATAATAGCGCATCA
TTCAGCACTTTTAAGTGTTATGGGGTCAGCCCTACGAAATTGAATGACTTGTGTTTTACCAACGTTTACG
CAGATTCTTTCGTCATACGCGGCGACGAAGTCCGACAGATTGCACCGGGGCAAACCGGAAAGATAGCAGA
CTATAATTATAAGTTGCCGGATGACTTCACCGGCTGCGTTATAGCATGGAACTCCAATAATCTCGATTCA
AAAGTCGGCGGCAACTATAATTATCTTTACCGCCTGTTTCGCAAGTCAAATCTGAAGCCCTTTGAACGTG
ACATCTCCACCGAAATTTATCAAGCTGGCAGCACCCCATGTAATGGAAAGGAAGGGTTTAACTGTTATTT
TCCCCTTCAATCATACGGATTTCAACCAACAAATGGGGTGGGCTATCAACCATATCGGGTGGTAGTCTTG
AGCTTTGAGCTGCTCCACGCACCGGCTACAGTTTGCGGACCGAAGAAAAGCACTAACCTGGTGAAGAATA
AATGTGTGAACTTCAACTTTAATGGGCTCACCGGAACAGGGGTGCTGACAGAATCAAACAAGAAATTTCT
CCCTTTTCAACAATTTGGTAGAGACATTGCCGATACCACAGATGCCGTCCGCGATCCGCAAACACTGGAA
ATCCTCGATATAACACCCTGTAGCTTCGGCGGGGTCAGCGTGATAACTCCCGGAACGAACACATCCAACC
AAGTGGCTGTCCTGTATCAAGATGTCAACTGTACCGAAGTCCCTGTGGCGATACACGCCGACCAACTGAC
ACCCACCTGGAGAGTCTACTCAACAGGTTCCAATGTCTTTCAAACTAGAGCGGGTTGTCTCATTGGCGCT
GAGCATGTCAATAATTCATACGAATGTGATATTCCTATTGGGGCAGGAATCTGTGCGTCTTATCAAACTC
AAACGAACTCACCACGGCGCGCTCGCTCAGTAGCCAGCCAGTCCATAATCGCCTATACCATGAGTCTCGG
GGCTGAGAACTCCGTGGCTTATTCAAACAATTCCATCGCAATCCCAACTAACTTTACCATTAGCGTTACC
ACGGAAATCTTGCCCGTCAGCATGACTAAGACGAGCGTAGACTGTACGATGTATATCTGTGGGGATTCCA
CCGAGTGTAGCAACCTCTTGCTTCAATACGGGTCTTTCTGTACTCAACTCAACCGAGCATTGACCGGAAT
TGCGGTCGAACAAGACAAGAATACCCAAGAGGTGTTCGCACAAGTAAAGCAAATATACAAAACGCCGCCA
ATCAAAGATTTTGGCGGGTTTAATTTTAGCCAAATACTGCCAGACCCATCTAAGCCTTCAAAACGCAGCT
TTATCGAGGATCTGCTGTTCAACAAAGTTACGTTGGCTGACGCGGGTTTCATTAAGCAGTATGGGGATTG
TTTGGGAGACATTGCGGCCCGCGACCTTATCTGTGCTCAAAAATTCAATGGGTTGACAGTTCTGCCCCCT
CTGCTCACTGATGAGATGATTGCACAGTATACATCAGCATTGTTGGCAGGAACCATTACATCCGGCTGGA
CTTTTGGCGCGGGTGCGGCCCTTCAAATACCTTTCGCTATGCAAATGGCTTACAGATTCAATGGGATTGG
TGTCACGCAAAATGTATTGTATGAAAATCAGAAGCTGATCGCTAATCAATTTAACAGCGCGATTGGCAAG
ATCCAAGATTCACTGTCAAGCACAGCGTCCGCCCTCGGCAAACTCCAAGATGTTGTGAATCAAAACGCCC
AGGCCCTGAATACCCTCGTGAAGCAACTGAGTTCTAACTTCGGCGCAATCTCCAGCGTCCTCAACGACAT
ATTGTCCAGACTTGATAAGGTGGAAGCCGAGGTGCAAATTGATCGGCTCATCACAGGCAGGCTCCAGTCA
CTCCAAACTTATGTGACACAACAGTTGATCCGGGCTGCTGAGATACGAGCAAGCGCCAACCTGGCCGCCA
CTAAAATGTCAGAGTGCGTGCTCGGGCAGTCCAAACGGGTTGACTTTTGTGGCAAGGGCTATCACTTGAT
GTCCTTCCCCCAATCCGCCCCACATGGAGTGGTCTTTCTCCACGTCACTTATGTCCCTGCTCAAGAGAAG
AACTTTACGACAGCTCCAGCAATCTGTCACGATGGCAAAGCGCACTTTCCCAGGGAAGGCGTTTTCGTCA
GTAATGGCACGCATTGGTTTGTGACCCAAAGGAATTTCTATGAACCCCAAATCATAACCACTGACAATAC
ATTTGTCTCAGGCAACTGTGATGTGGTCATTGGGATCGTGAACAACACGGTATATGATCCCCTGCAACCC
GAGTTGGATAGCTTCAAAGAGGAATTGGATAAATACTTTAAGAATCATACTTCACCCGATGTTGATCTCG
GGGACATATCAGGAATAAATGCAAGTGTCGTCAACATTCAGAAAGAGATTGATCGCCTTAATGAGGTCGC
CAAGAACTTGAATGAATCTTTGATCGACTTGCAAGAACTGGGCAAATACGAACAATATATTAAATGGCCC
TGGTACATTTGGTTGGGCTTTATCGCCGGACTTATAGCTATCGTTATGGTCACAATTATGTTGTGCTGTA
TGACTAGCTGTTGTTCCTGCTTGAAAGGATGTTGCAGTTGCGGATCTTGTTGTAAATAAAGGATCCTCTA
GAAGTTGTCTCCTCCTGCACTGACTGACTGATACAATCGATTTCTGGATCCGCAGGCCTAATCAACCTCT
GGATTACAAAATTTGTGAAAGATTGACTGGTATTCTTAACTATGTTGCTCCTTTTACGCTATGTGGATAC
GCTGCTTTAATGCCTTTGTATCATGCTATTGCTTCCCGTATGGCTTTCATTTTCTCCTCCTTGTATAAAT
CCTGGTTGCTGTCTCTTTATGAGGAGTTGTGGCCCGTTGTCAGGCAACGTGGCGTGGTGTGCACTGTGTT
TGCTGACGCAACCCCCACTGGTTGGGGCATTGCCACCACCTGTCAGCTCCTTTCCGGGACTTTCGCTTTC
CCCCTCCCTATTGCCACGGCGGAACTCATCGCCGCCTGCCTTGCCCGCTGCTGGACAGGGGCTCGGCTGT
TGGGCACTGACAATTCCGTGGTGTTGTCGGGGAAGCTGACGTCCTTTCCATGGCTGCTCGCCTGTGTTGC
CACCTGGATTCTGCGCGGGACGTCCTTCTGCTACGTCCCTTCGGCCCTCAATCCAGCGGACCTTCCTTCC
CGCGGCCTGCTGCCGGCTCTGCGGCCTCTTCCGCGTCTTCGCCTTCGCCCTCAGACGAGTCGGATCTCCC
TTTGGGCCGCCTCCCCGCCTGTCTAGCTTGACTGACTGAGATACAGCGTACCTTCAGCTCACAGACATGA
TAAGATACATTGATGAGTTTGGACAAACCACAACTAGAATGCAGTGAAAAAAATGCTTTATTTGTGAAAT
TTGTGATGCTATTGCTTTATTTGTAACCATTATAAGCTGCAATAAACAAGTTAACAACAACAATTGCATT
CATTTTATGTTTCAGGTTCAGGGGGAGGTGTGGGAGGTTTTTTAAAGCAAGTAAAACCTCTACAAATGTG
GTATTGGCCCATCTCTATCGGTATCGTAGCATAACCCCTTGGGGCCTCTAAACGGGTCTTGAGGGGTTTT
TTGTGCCCCTCGGGCCGGATTGCTATCTACCGGCATTGGCGCAGAAAAAAATGCCTGATGCGACGCTGCG
CGTCTTATACTCCCACATATGCCAGATTCAGCAACGGATACGGCTTCCCCAACTTGCCCACTTCCATACG
TGTCCTCCTTACCAGAAATTTATCCTTAAGGTCGTCAGCTATCCTGCAGGCGATCTCTCGATTTCGATCA
AGACATTCCTTTAATGGTCTTTTCTGGACACCACTAGGGGTCAGAAGTAGTTCATCAAACTTTCTTCCCT
CCCTAATCTCATTGGTTACCTTGGGCTATCGAAACTTAATTAAGCGATCTGCATCTCAATTAGTCAGCAA
CCATAGTCCCGCCCCTAACTCCGCCCATCCCGCCCCTAACTCCGCCCAGTTCCGCCCATTCTCCGCCCCA
TCGCTGACTAATTTTTTTTATTTATGCAGAGGCCGAGGCCGCCTCGGCCTCTGAGCTATTCCAGAAGTAG
TGAGGAGGCTTTTTTGGAGGCCTAGGCTTTTGCAAAGGAGGTAGCCAACATGATTGAACAAGATGGATTG
CACGCAGGTTCTCCCGCCGCTTGGGTGGAGAGGCTATTCGGCTATGACTGGGCACAACAGACAATCGGCT
GCTCTGATGCCGCCGTGTTCCGGCTGTCAGCGCAGGGGCGCCCGGTTCTTTTTGTCAAGACCGACCTGTC
CGGTGCCCTGAATGAACTCCAGGACGAGGCAGCGCGGCTATCGTGGCTGGCCACGACGGGCGTTCCTTGC
GCAGCTGTGCTCGACGTTGTCACTGAAGCGGGAAGGGACTGGCTGCTATTGGGCGAAGTGCCGGGGCAGG
ATCTCCTGTCATCTCACCTTGCTCCTGCCGAGAAAGTATCCATCATGGCTGATGCAATGCGGCGGCTGCA
TACGCTTGATCCGGCTACCTGCCCATTCGACCACCAAGCGAAACATCGCATCGAGCGAGCACGTACTCGG
ATGGAAGCCGGTCTTGTCGATCAGGATGATCTGGACGAAGAGCATCAGGGGCTCGCGCCAGCCGAACTGT
TCGCCAGGCTCAAGGCGCGGATGCCCGACGGCGAGGATCTCGTCGTGACCCACGGCGATGCCTGCTTGCC
GAATATCATGGTGGAAAATGGCCGCTTTTCTGGATTCATCGACTGTGGCCGGCTGGGTGTGGCGGACCGC
TATCAGGACATAGCGTTGGCTACCCGTGATATTGCTGAAGAGCTTGGCGGCGAATGGGCTGACCGCTTCC
TCGTGCTTTACGGTATCGCCGCTCCCGATTCGCAGCGCATCGCCTTCTATCGCCTTCTTGACGAGTTCTT
CTAGTATGTAAGCCCTGTGCCTTCTAGTTGCCAGCCATCTGTTGTTTGCCCCTCCCCCGTGCCTTCCTTG
ACCCTGGAAGGTGCCACTCCCACTGTCCTTTCCTAATAAAATGAGGAAATTGCATCGCATTGTCTGAGTA
GGTGTCATTCTATTCTGGGGGGTGGGGTGGGGCAGGACAGCAAGGGGGAGGATTGGGAAGACAATAGCAG
GCATGCTGGGGATGCGGTGGGCTCTATGGTTAATTAACCAGTCAAGTCAGCTACTTGGCGAGATCGACTT
GTCTGGGTTTCGACTACGCTCAGAATTGCGTCAGTCAAGTTCGATCTGGTCCTTGCTATTGCACCCGTTC
TCCGATTACGAGTTTCATTTAAATCATGTGAGCAAAAGGCCAGCAAAAGGCCAGGAACCGTAAAAAGGCC
GCGTTGCTGGCGTTTTTCCATAGGCTCCGCCCCCCTGACGAGCATCACAAAAATCGACGCTCAAGTCAGA
GGTGGCGAAACCCGACAGGACTATAAAGATACCAGGCGTTTCCCCCTGGAAGCTCCCTCGTGCGCTCTCC
TGTTCCGACCCTGCCGCTTACCGGATACCTGTCCGCCTTTCTCCCTTCGGGAAGCGTGGCGCTTTCTCAT
AGCTCACGCTGTAGGTATCTCAGTTCGGTGTAGGTCGTTCGCTCCAAGCTGGGCTGTGTGCACGAACCCC
CCGTTCAGCCCGACCGCTGCGCCTTATCCGGTAACTATCGTCTTGAGTCCAACCCGGTAAGACACGACTT
ATCGCCACTGGCAGCAGCCACTGGTAACAGGATTAGCAGAGCGAGGTATGTAGGCGGTGCTACAGAGTTC
TTGAAGTGGTGGCCTAACTACGGCTACACTAGAAGAACAGTATTTGGTATCTGCGCTCTGCTGAAGCCAG
TTACCTTCGGAAAAAGAGTTGGTAGCTCTTGATCCGGCAAACAAACCACCGCTGGTAGCGGTGGTTTTTT
TGTTTGCAAGCAGCAGATTACGCGCAGAAAAAAAGGATCTCAAGAAGATCCTTTGATCTTTTCTACGGGG
TCTGACGCTCAGTGGAACGAAAACTCACGTTAAGGGATTTTGGTCATGAGATTATCAAAAAGGATCTTCA
CCTAGATCCTTTTAAATTAAAAATGAAGTTTTAAATCAATCTAAAGTATATATGAGTAAACTTGGTCTGA
CAGTTACCAATGCTTAATCAGTGAGGCACCTATCTCAGCGATCTGTCTATTTCGTTCATCCATAGTTGCA
TTTAAATTTCCGAACTCTCCAAGGCCCTCGTCGGAAAATCTTCAAACCTTTCGTCCGATCCATCTTGCAG
GCTACCTCTCGAACGAACTATCGCAAGTCTCTTGGCCGGCCTTGCGCCTTGGCTATTGCTTGGCAGCGCC
TATCGCCAGGTATTACTCCAATCCCGAATATCCGAGATCGGGATCACCCGAGAGAAGTTCAACCTACATC
CTCAATCCCGATCTATCCGAGATCCGAGGAATATCGAAATCGGGGCGCGCCTGGTGTACCGAGAACGATC
CTCTCAGTGCGAGTCTCGACGATCCATATCGTTGCTTGGCAGTCAGCCAGTCGGAATCCAGCTTGGGACC
CAGGAAGTCCAATCGTCAGATATTGTACTCAAGCCTGGTCACGGCAGCGTACCGATCTGTTTAAACCTAG
ATATTGATAGTCTGATCGGTCAACGTATAATCGAGTCCTAGCTTTTGCAAACATCTATCAAGAGACAGGA
TCAGCAGGAGGCTTTCGCATGAGTATTCAACATTTCCGTGTCGCCCTTATTCCCTTTTTTGCGGCATTTT
GCCTTCCTGTTTTTGCTCACCCAGAAACGCTGGTGAAAGTAAAAGATGCTGAAGATCAGTTGGGTGCGCG
AGTGGGTTACATCGAACTGGATCTCAACAGCGGTAAGATCCTTGAGAGTTTTCGCCCCGAAGAACGCTTT
CCAATGATGAGCACTTTTAAAGTTCTGCTATGTGGCGCGGTATTATCCCGTATTGACGCCGGGCAAGAGC
AACTCGGTCGCCGCATACACTATTCTCAGAATGACTTGGTTGAGTATTCACCAGTCACAGAAAAGCATCT
TACGGATGGCATGACAGTAAGAGAATTATGCAGTGCTGCCATAACCATGAGTGATAACACTGCGGCCAAC
TTACTTCTGACAACGATTGGAGGACCGAAGGAGCTAACCGCTTTTTTGCACAACATGGGGGATCATGTAA
CTCGCCTTGATCGTTGGGAACCGGAGCTGAATGAAGCCATACCAAACGACGAGCGTGACACCACGATGCC
TGTAGCAATGGCAACAACCTTGCGTAAACTATTAACTGGCGAACTACTTACTCTAGCTTCCCGGCAACAG
TTGATAGACTGGATGGAGGCGGATAAAGTTGCAGGACCACTTCTGCGCTCGGCCCTTCCGGCTGGCTGGT
TTATTGCTGATAAATCTGGAGCCGGTGAGCGTGGGTCTCGCGGTATCATTGCAGCACTGGGGCCAGATGG
TAAGCCCTCCCGTATCGTAGTTATCTACACGACGGGGAGTCAGGCAACTATGGATGAACGAAATAGACAG
ATCGCTGAGATAGGTGCCTCACTGATTAAGCATTGGTAACCGATTCTAGGTGCATTGGCGCAGAAAAAAA
TGCCTGATGCGACGCTGCGCGTCTTATACTCCCACATATGCCAGATTCAGCAACGGATACGGCTTCCCCA
ACTTGCCCACTTCCATACGTGTCCTCCTTACCAGAAATTTATCCTTAAGATCCCGAATCGTTTAAACTCG
ACTCTGGCTCTATCGAATCTCCGTCGTTTCGAGCTTACGCGAACAGCCGTGGCGCTCATTTGCTCGTCGG
GCATCGAATCTCGTCAGCTATCGTCAGCTTACCTTTTTGGCAGCGATCGCGGCTCCCGACATCTTGGACC
ATTAGCTCCACAGGTATCTTCTTCCCTCTAGTGGTCATAACAGCAGCTTCAGCTACCTCTCAATTCAAAA
AACCCCTCAAGACCCGTTTAGAGGCCCCAAGGGGTTATGCTATCAATCGTTGCGTTACACACACAAAAAA
CCAACACACATCCATCTTCGATGGATAGCGATTTTATTATCTAACTGCTGATCGAGTGTAGCCAGATCTA
GTAATCAATTACGGGGTCATTAGTTCATAGCCCATATATGGAGTTCCGCGTTACATAACTTACGGTAAAT
GGCCCGCCTGGCTGACCGCCCAACGACCCCCGCCCATTGACGTCAATAATGACGTATGTTCCCATAGTAA
CGCCAATAGGGACTTTCCATTGACGTCAATGGGTGGAGTATTTACGGTAAACTGCCCACTTGGCAGTACA
TCAAGTGTATCATATGCCAAGTACGCCCCCTATTGACGTCAATGACGGTAAATGGCCCGCCTGGCATTAT
GCCCAGTACATGACCTTATGGGACTTTCCTACTTGGCAGTACATCTACGTATTAGTCATCGCTATTACCA
TGCTGATGCGGTTTTGGCAGTACATCAATGGGCGTGGATAGCGGTTTGACTCACGGGGATTTCCAAGTCT
CCACCCCATTGACGTCAATGGGAGTTTGTTTTGGCACCAAAATCAACGGGACTTTCCAAAATGTCGTAAC
AACTCCGCCCCATTGACGCAAATGGGCGGTAGGCGTGTACGGTGGGAGGTCTATATAAGCAGAGCTGGTT
TAGTGAACCGTCAGATCGCCTGGAGACGCCATCCACGCTGTTTTGACCTCCATAGAAGACACCGGGACCG
ATCCAGCCTCCCCTCGAAGCTTACATGTGGTACCGAGCTCGGATCCTGAGAACTTCAGGGTGAGTCTATG
GGACCCTTGATGTTTTCTTTCCCCTTCTTTTCTATGGTTAAGTTCATGTCATAGGAAGGGGAGAAGTAAC
AGGGTACACATATTGACCAAATCAGGGTAATTTTGCATTTGTAATTTTAAAAAATGCTTTCTTCTTTTAA
TATACTTTTTTGTTTATCTTATTTCTAATACTTTCCCTAATCTCTTTCTTTCAGGGCAATAATGATACAA
TGTATCATGCCTCTTTGCACCATTCTAAAGAATAACAGTGATAATTTCTGGGTTAAGGCAATAGCAATAT
TTCTGCATATAAATATTTCTGCATATAAATTGTAACTGATGTAAGAGGTTTCATATTGCTAATAGCAGCT
ACAATCCAGCTACCATTCTGCTTTTATTTTATGGTTGGGATAAGGCTGGATTATTCTGAGTCCAAGCTAG
GCCCTTTTGCTAATCATGTTCATACCTCTTATCTTCCTCCCACAGCTCCTGGGCAACGTGCTGGTCTGTG
TGCTGGCCCATCACTTTGGCAAAGGCGGCCGC
